>Addgene plasmid #62805 | pBabe-ER-E2F2-dRb | depositor full sequence | sequence record 104953 | pBabe-ER-E2F2-dRb sequence 7066 bps
CTGCAGCCTGAATATGGGCCAAACAGGATATCTGTGGTAAGCAGTTCCTGCCCCGGCTCAGGGCCAAGAA
CAGATGGAACAGCTGAATATGGGCCAAACAGGATATCTGTGGTAAGCAGTTCCTGCCCCGGCTCAGGGCC
AAGAACAGATGGTCCCCAGATGCGGTCCAGCCCTCAGCAGTTTCTAGAGAACCATCAGATGTTTCCAGGG
TGCCCCAAGGACCTGAAATGACCCTGTGCCTTATTTGAACTAACCAATCAGTTCGCTTCTCGCTTCTGTT
CGCGCGCTTCTGCTCCCCGAGCTCAATAAAAGAGCCCACAACCCCTCACTCGGGGCGCCAGTCCTCCGAT
TGACTGAGTCGCCCGGGTACCCGTGTATCCAATAAACCCTCTTGCAGTTGCATCCGACTTGTGGTCTCGC
TGTTCCTTGGGAGGGTCTCCTCTGAGTGATTGACTACCCGTCAGCGGGGGTCTTTCATTTGGGGGCTCGT
CCGGGATCGGGAGACCCCTGCCCAGGGACCACCGACCCACCACCGGGAGGTAAGCTGGCCAGCAACTTAT
CTGTGTCTGTCCGATTGTCTAGTGTCTATGACTGATTTTATGCGCCTGCGTCGGTACTAGTTAGCTAACT
AGCTCTGTATCTGGCGGACCCGTGGTGGAACTGACGAGTTCTGAACACCCGGCCGCAACCCTGGGAGACG
TCCCAGGGACTTTGGGGGCCGTTTTTGTGGCCCGACCTGAGGAAGGGAGTCGATGTGGAATCCGACCCCG
TCAGGATATGTGGTTCTGGTAGGAGACGAGAACCTAAAACAGTTCCCGCCTCCGTCTGAATTTTTGCTTT
CGGTTTGGAACCGAAGCCGCGCGTCTTGTCTGCTGCAGCATCGTTCTGTGTTGTCTCTGTCTGACTGTGT
TTCTGTATTTGTCTGAAAATTAGGGCCAGACTGTTACCACTCCCTTAAGTTTGACCTTAGATCACTGGAA
AGATGTCGAGCGGCTCGCTCACAACCAGTCGGTAGATGTCAAGAAGAGACGTTGGGTTACCTTCTGCTCT
GCAGAATGGCCAACCTTTAACGTCGGATGGCCGCGAGACGGCACCTTTAACCGAGACCTCATCACCCAGG
TTAAGATCAAGGTCTTTTCACCTGGCCCGCATGGACACCCAGACCAGGTCCCCTACATCGTGACCTGGGA
AGCCTTGGCTTTTGACCCCCCTCCCTGGGTCAAGCCCTTTGTACACCCTAAGCCTCCGCCTCCTCTTCTT
CCATCCGCGCCGTCTCTCCCCCTTGAACCTCCTCGTTCGACCCCGCCTCAATCCTCCCTTTATCCAGCCC
TCACTCCTTCTCTAGGCGCCGGCCGGATCATCGAATTCACCATGGCATACCCATACGATGTTCCAGATTA
CGCTAGCGGATCTCGAAATGAAATGGGTGCTTCAGGAGACATGAGGGCTGCCAACCTTTGGCCAAGCCCT
CTTGTGATTAAGCACACTAAGAAGAATAGCCCTGCCTTGTCCTTGACAGCTGACCAGATGGTCAGTGCCT
TGTTGGATGCTGAACCGCCCATGATCTATTCTGAATATGATCCTTCTAGACCCTTCAGTGAAGCCTCAAT
GATGGGCTTATTGACCAACCTAGCAGATAGGGAGCTGGTTCATATGATCAACTGGGCAAAGAGAGTGCCA
GGCTTTGGGGACTTGAATCTCCATGATCAGGTCCACCTTCTCGAGTGTGCCTGGCTGGAGATTCTGATGA
TTGGTCTCGTCTGGCGCTCCATGGAACACCCGGGGAAGCTCCTGTTTGCTCCTAACTTGCTCCTGGACAG
GAATCAAGGTAAATGTGTGGAAGGCATGGTGGAGATCTTTGACATGTTGCTTGCTACGTCAAGTCGGTTC
CGCATGATGAACCTGCAGGGTGAAGAGTTTGTGTGCCTCAAATCCATCATTTTGCTTAATTCCGGAGTGT
ACACGTTTCTGTCCAGCACCTTGAAGTCTCTGGAAGAGAAGGACCACATCCACCGTGTCCTGGACAAGAT
CACAGACACTTTGATCCACCTGATGGCCAAAGCTGGCCTGACTCTGCAGCAGCAGCATCGCCGCCTAGCT
CAGCTCCTTCTCATTCTTTCCCATATCCGGCATATGAGTAACAAACGCATGGAGCATCTCTACAACATGA
AATGCAAGAACGTGGTACCCCTCTATGACCTGCTCCTGGAGATGTTGGATGCCCACCGCCTTCATGCCCC
AGCCAGTCGCATGGGAGTGCCCCCAGAGGAGCCCAGCCAGACCCAGCTGGCCACCACCAGCTCCACTTCA
GCACATTCCTTACAAACCTACTACATACCCCCGGAAGCAGAGGGCTTCCCCAACACGATCGGATCCATGC
TGCAAGGGCCCCGGGCCTTGGCTTCGGCCGCTGGGCAGACCCCGAAGGTGGTGCCCGCGATGAGCCCCAC
AGAGCTGTGGCCATCCGGCCTCAGCAGCCCCCAGCTCTGCCCAGCTACTGCTACCTACTACACACCGCTG
TACCCGCAGACGGCGCCTCCCGCAGCGGCGCCAGGCACCTGCCTCGACGCCACTCCCCACGGACCCGAGG
GCCAAGTTGTGCGATGCCTGCCGGCAGGCCGGCTGCCGGCCAAAAGGAAGCTGGATCTGGAGGGGATTGG
GAGGCCCGTCGTCCCTGAGTTCCCAACCCCCAAGGGGAAGTGCATCAGAGTGGATGGCCTCCCCAGCCCC
AAAACCCCCAAATCCCCCGGGGAGAAGACTCGGTATGACACTTCGCTGGGGCTGCTCACCAAGAAGTTCA
TTTACCTCCTGAGCGAGTCAGAGGATGGGGTCCTGGACCTGAACTGGGCCGCTGAGGTGCTGGACGTGCA
GAAGCGGCGCATCTATGACATCACCAACGTGCTGGAAGGCATCCAGCTCATCCGCAAGAAGGCCAAGAAC
AACATCCAGTGGGTAGGCAGGGGAATGTTTGAAGACCCCACCAGACCTGGGAAGCAGCAACAGCTGGGGC
AGGAGCTGAAGGAGCTGATGAACACGGAGCAGGCCTTGGACCAGCTCATCCAGAGCTGCTCTCTGAGCTT
CAAGCACCTGACTGAGGACAAGGCCAACAAGAGGCTGGCCTATGTGACTTACCAGGATATCCGTGCTGTT
GGCAACTTTAAGGAGCAGACAGTGATTGCCGTCAAGGCCCCTCCGCAGACGAGACTGGAAGTGCCCGACA
GGACTGAGGACAACCTGCAGATATATCTCAAGAGCACCCAAGGGCCCATCGAAGTCTACTGAGGATAGTT
AACGTCGACCCTGTGGAATGTGTGTCAGTTAGGGTGTGGAAAGTCCCCAGGCTCCCCAGCAGGCAGAAGT
ATGCAAAGCATGCATCTCAATTAGTCAGCAACCAGGTGTGGAAAGTCCCCAGGCTCCCCAGCAGGCAGAA
GTATGCAAAGCATGCATCTCAATTAGTCAGCAACCATAGTCCCGCCCCTAACTCCGCCCATCCCGCCCCT
AACTCCGCCCAGTTCCGCCCATTCTCCGCCCCATGGCTGACTAATTTTTTTTATTTATGCAGAGGCCGAG
GCCGCCTCGGCCTCTGAGCTATTCCAGAAGTAGTGAGGAGGCTTTTTTGGAGGCCTAGGCTTTTGCAAAA
AGCTTACCATGACCGAGTACAAGCCCACGGTGCGCCTCGCCACCCGCGACGACGTCCCCAGGGCCGTACG
CACCCTCGCCGCCGCGTTCGCCGACTACCCCGCCACGCGCCACACCGTCGATCCGGACCGCCACATCGAG
CGGGTCACCGAGCTGCAAGAACTCTTCCTCACGCGCGTCGGGCTCGACATCGGCAAGGTGTGGGTCGCGG
ACGACGGCGCCGCGGTGGCGGTCTGGACCACGCCGGAGAGCGTCGAAGCGGGGGCGGTGTTCGCCGAGAT
CGGCCCGCGCATGGCCGAGTTGAGCGGTTCCCGGCTGGCCGCGCAGCAACAGATGGAAGGCCTCCTGGCG
CCGCACCGGCCCAAGGAGCCCGCGTGGTTCCTGGCCACCGTCGGCGTCTCGCCCGACCACCAGGGCAAGG
GTCTGGGCAGCGCCGTCGTGCTCCCCGGAGTGGAGGCGGCCGAGCGCGCCGGGGTGCCCGCCTTCCTGGA
GACCTCCGCGCCCCGCAACCTCCCCTTCTACGAGCGGCTCGGCTTCACCGTCACCGCCGACGTCGAGTGC
CCGAAGGACCGCGCGACCTGGTGCATGACCCGCAAGCCCGGTGCCTGACGCCCGCCCCACGACCCGCAGC
GCCCGACCGAAAGGAGCGCACGACCCCATGCATCGATAAAATAAAAGATTTTATTTAGTCTCCAGAAAAA
GGGGGGAATGAAAGACCCCACCTGTAGGTTTGGCAAGCTAGCTTAAGTAACGCCATTTTGCAAGGCATGG
AAAAATACATAACTGAGAATAGAGAAGTTCAGATCAAGGTCAGGAACAGATGGAACAGCTGAATATGGGC
CAAACAGGATATCTGTGGTAAGCAGTTCCTGCCCCGGCTCAGGGCCAAGAACAGATGGAACAGCTGAATA
TGGGCCAAACAGGATATCTGTGGTAAGCAGTTCCTGCCCCGGCTCAGGGCCAAGAACAGATGGTCCCCAG
ATGCGGTCCAGCCCTCAGCAGTTTCTAGAGAACCATCAGATGTTTCCAGGGTGCCCCAAGGACCTGAAAT
GACCCTGTGCCTTATTTGAACTAACCAATCAGTTCGCTTCTCGCTTCTGTTCGCGCGCTTCTGCTCCCCG
AGCTCAATAAAAGAGCCCACAACCCCTCACTCGGGGCGCCAGTCCTCCGATTGACTGAGTCGCCCGGGTA
CCCGTGTATCCAATAAACCCTCTTGCAGTTGCATCCGACTTGTGGTCTCGCTGTTCCTTGGGAGGGTCTC
CTCTGAGTGATTGACTACCCGTCAGCGGGGGTCTTTCATTTCCGACTTGTGGTCTCGCTGCCTTGGGAGG
GTCTCCTCTGAGTGATTGACTACCCGTCAGCGGGGGTCTTCACATGCAGCATGTATCAAAATTAATTTGG
TTTTTTTTCTTAAGTATTTACATTAAATGGCCATAGTTGCATTAATGAATCGGCCAACGCGCGGGGAGAG
GCGGTTTGCGTATTGGCGCTCTTCCGCTTCCTCGCTCACTGACTCGCTGCGCTCGGTCGTTCGGCTGCGG
CGAGCGGTATCAGCTCACTCAAAGGCGGTAATACGGTTATCCACAGAATCAGGGGATAACGCAGGAAAGA
ACATGTGAGCAAAAGGCCAGCAAAAGGCCAGGAACCGTAAAAAGGCCGCGTTGCTGGCGTTTTTCCATAG
GCTCCGCCCCCCTGACGAGCATCACAAAAATCGACGCTCAAGTCAGAGGTGGCGAAACCCGACAGGACTA
TAAAGATACCAGGCGTTTCCCCCTGGAAGCTCCCTCGTGCGCTCTCCTGTTCCGACCCTGCCGCTTACCG
GATACCTGTCCGCCTTTCTCCCTTCGGGAAGCGTGGCGCTTTCTCATAGCTCACGCTGTAGGTATCTCAG
TTCGGTGTAGGTCGTTCGCTCCAAGCTGGGCTGTGTGCACGAACCCCCCGTTCAGCCCGACCGCTGCGCC
TTATCCGGTAACTATCGTCTTGAGTCCAACCCGGTAAGACACGACTTATCGCCACTGGCAGCAGCCACTG
GTAACAGGATTAGCAGAGCGAGGTATGTAGGCGGTGCTACAGAGTTCTTGAAGTGGTGGCCTAACTACGG
CTACACTAGAAGGACAGTATTTGGTATCTGCGCTCTGCTGAAGCCAGTTACCTTCGGAAAAAGAGTTGGT
AGCTCTTGATCCGGCAAACAAACCACCGCTGGTAGCGGTGGTTTTTTTGTTTGCAAGCAGCAGATTACGC
GCAGAAAAAAAGGATCTCAAGAAGATCCTTTGATCTTTTCTACGGGGTCTGACGCTCAGTGGAACGAAAA
CTCACGTTAAGGGATTTTGGTCATGAGATTATCAAAAAGGATCTTCACCTAGATCCTTTTAAATTAAAAA
TGAAGTTTGCGGCCGCAAATCAATCTAAAGTATATATGAGTAAACTTGGTCTGACAGTTACCAATGCTTA
ATCAGTGAGGCACCTATCTCAGCGATCTGTCTATTTCGTTCATCCATAGTTGCCTGACTCCCCGTCGTGT
AGATAACTACGATACGGGAGGGCTTACCATCTGGCCCCAGTGCTGCAATGATACCGCGAGACCCACGCTC
ACCGGCTCCAGATTTATCAGCAATAAACCAGCCAGCCGGAAGGGCCGAGCGCAGAAGTGGTCCTGCAACT
TTATCCGCCTCCATCCAGTCTATTAATTGTTGCCGGGAAGCTAGAGTAAGTAGTTCGCCAGTTAATAGTT
TGCGCAACGTTGTTGCCATTGCTACAGGCATCGTGGTGTCACGCTCGTCGTTTGGTATGGCTTCATTCAG
CTCCGGTTCCCAACGATCAAGGCGAGTTACATGATCCCCCATGTTGTGCAAAAAAGCGGTTAGCTCCTTC
GGTCCTCCGATCGTTGTCAGAAGTAAGTTGGCCGCAGTGTTATCACTCATGGTTATGGCAGCACTGCATA
ATTCTCTTACTGTCATGCCATCCGTAAGATGCTTTTCTGTGACTGGTGAGTACTCAACCAAGTCATTCTG
AGAATAGTGTATGCGGCGACCGAGTTGCTCTTGCCCGGCGTCAACACGGGATAATACCGCGCCACATAGC
AGAACTTTAAAAGTGCTCATCATTGGAAAACGTTCTTCGGGGCGAAAACTCTCAAGGATCTTACCGCTGT
TGAGATCCAGTTCGATGTAACCCACTCGTGCACCCAACTGATCTTCAGCATCTTTTACTTTCACCAGCGT
TTCTGGGTGAGCAAAAACAGGAAGGCAAAATGCCGCAAAAAAGGGAATAAGGGCGACACGGAAATGTTGA
ATACTCATACTCTTCCTTTTTCAATATTATTGAAGCATTTATCAGGGTTATTGTCTCATGAGCGGATACA
TATTTGAATGTATTTAGAAAAATAAACAAATAGGGGTTCCGCGCACATTTCCCCGAAAAGTGCCAC
Features (pLannotate 1.2.2; 14 found; start..end, strand, type, name):
      8..477     +  LTR            LTR: long terminal repeat from Moloney murine leukemia virus
    601..875     +  misc_feature   MESV Ψ (fragment): packaging signal of murine embryonic stem cell virus
    934..1350    +  CDS            gag (truncated): truncated Moloney murine leukemia virus (MMLV) gag gene lacking the start codon
   1378..1404    +  CDS            3xHA (fragment): three tandem HA epitope tags
   1414..2370    +  CDS            Esr1 (fragment): ESR1_MOUSE - Also known as Esr, Estr, Estra, Nr3a1. Experimental evidence at protein level: Swiss-Prot protein existence level 1. Nuclear hormone receptor. The steroid hormones and their receptors are involved in the regulation of eukaryotic gene expression and affect cellular proliferation and differentiation in target tissues. Ligand-dependent nuclear transactivation involves either direct homodimer binding to a palindromic estrogen response element (ERE) sequence or association with other DNA-binding transcription factors, such as AP-1/c-Jun, c-Fos, ATF-2, Sp1 and Sp3, to mediate ERE- indep
   2377..3279    +  CDS            E2F2 (fragment): E2F2_HUMAN - Experimental evidence at protein level: Swiss-Prot protein existence level 1. Transcription activator that binds DNA cooperatively with DP proteins through the E2 recognition site, 5'-TTTC[CG]CGC-3' found in the promoter region of a number of genes whose products are involved in cell cycle regulation or in DNA replication. The DRTF1/E2F complex functions in the control of cell-cycle progression from g1 to s phase. E2F2 binds specifically to RB1 in a cell-cycle dependent manner. From Homo sapiens (Human).
   3310..3639    +  promoter       SV40 promoter: SV40 enhancer and early promoter
   3649..4248    +  CDS            PuroR: puromycin N-acetyltransferase; pac from Streptomyces; confers resistance to puromycin
   4347..4940    +  LTR            LTR: long terminal repeat from Moloney murine leukemia virus
   4949..4995    +  LTR            5' LTR (truncated) (fragment): truncated long terminal repeat from Moloney murine sarcoma virus
   5078..5126    -  CDS            lacI (fragment): lac repressor; lacI; The lac repressor binds to the lac operator to inhibit transcription in E. coli. This inhibition can be relieved by adding lactose or isopropyl-β-D-thiogalactopyranoside (IPTG).
   5312..5900    -  rep_origin     ori: high-copy-number ColE1/pMB1/pBR322/pUC origin of replication
   6078..6938    -  CDS            AmpR: β-lactamase; bla; confers resistance to ampicillin, carbenicillin, and related antibiotics
   6939..7043    -  promoter       AmpR promoter: bla
