[The description below was written by a language model from this plasmid's Addgene catalogue record and pLannotate feature annotations shown in this document.]
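Description:
pBabe-ER-E2F2-dRb is a Moloney murine leukemia virus-based retroviral expression vector built on the pBabe-puro backbone, about 7.1 kb in total, designed for stable delivery of a conditionally active human E2F2 mutant into mammalian cells. In bacteria it is maintained as a high-copy plasmid through a ColE1/pUC-type origin and selected with ampicillin via the β-lactamase gene and its own promoter. The proviral portion is flanked by MMLV long terminal repeats and carries a packaging signal followed by a truncated gag segment lacking its start codon. These elements let the transcript be encapsidated when the plasmid is introduced into a packaging cell line that supplies the viral proteins in trans.

The payload, cloned between BamHI and SalI sites, is a single fusion open reading frame. It begins with an HA epitope tag, continues with a fragment annotated as the mouse estrogen receptor (Esr1), and ends with an approximately 900 bp E2F2 fragment. The record names no separate internal promoter for this fusion, so it is presumably transcribed from the 5′ LTR, as is usual for pBabe vectors. The E2F2 portion lacks amino acids 302–437, which removes the Rb binding domain. ER fusions of this kind are generally held inactive until an estrogen-receptor ligand is added, which accounts for the "inducible" description, although the record does not specify the inducer. Downstream, an SV40 enhancer/early promoter drives puromycin N-acetyltransferase for selection of transduced cells.

The construct was deposited in connection with work on the regulation of E2F factors and senescence by PML nuclear bodies, where it provides switchable E2F2 that cannot bind Rb.
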