Addgene plasmid #62805: pBabe-ER-E2F2-dRb
Purpose: expresses an inducible E2F2 mutant that lacks the Rb binding domain
Depositing lab: Gerardo Ferbeyre. Depositing organization: University of Montreal. Publication: Regulation of E2Fs and senescence by PML nuclear bodies. Vernier M, Bourdeau V, Gaumont-Leclerc MF, Moiseeva O, Begin V, Saad F, Mes-Masson AM, Ferbeyre G. Genes Dev. 2011 Jan 1;25(1):41-50. doi: 10.1101/gad.1975111. PubMed 21205865.
Backbone
  Vector backbone: pBabe
  Backbone size w/o insert (bp): 5200
  Total vector size (bp): 7066
  Vector type: Mammalian Expression, Retroviral
  Selectable markers: Puromycin
Growth in bacteria
  Bacterial resistance: Ampicillin, 100 μg/mL
  Growth temperature: 37°C
  Growth strain: Top10
  Copy number: High Copy
Gene/Insert
  Gene/Insert name: E2F2 (alt name: E2F transcription factor 2)
  Species: H. sapiens (human)
  Insert size (bp): 900
  Mutation: deletion of amino acids 302-437, including the Rb binding domain
  Entrez Gene: E2F2 (a.k.a. E2F-2)
  Tag / fusion protein: HA-Er (N terminal on insert)
  Cloning method: Restriction Enzyme; 5′ cloning site BamHI (not destroyed); 3′ cloning site SalI (not destroyed)
  Sequencing primers: 5′ ctttatccagccctcac; 3′ ggaatgtgtgtcagttagggt
Resource information
  A portion of this plasmid was derived from a plasmid made by: Dr K. Helin. Department of Experimental Oncology, European Institute of Oncology, 20141 Milan, Italy
Terms and licenses: Academic/Nonprofit Terms; Industry Terms: Not Available to Industry
Depositor comments: pBABE-ER-E2Fs were gifts from Dr. K. Helin
How to cite: pBabe-ER-E2F2-dRb was a gift from Gerardo Ferbeyre (Addgene plasmid # 62805 ; http://n2t.net/addgene:62805 ; RRID:Addgene_62805)
