>Addgene plasmid #62805 | pBabe-ER-E2F2-dRb | addgene partial sequence | sequence record 107876 | pBABE5 5'-CTTTATCCAGCCCTCAC-3'
CATACCCATACGATGTTCCAGATTACGCTAGCGGATCTCGAAATGAAATGGGTGCTTCAGGAGACATGAG
GGCTGCCAACCTTTGGCCAAGCCCTCTTGTGATTAAGCACACTAAGAAGAATAGCCCTGCCTTGTCCTTG
ACAGCTGACCAGATGGTCAGTGCCTTGTTGGATGCTGAACCGCCCATGATCTATTCTGAATATGATCCTT
CTAGACCCTTCAGTGAAGCCTCAATGATGGGCTTATTGACCAACCTAGCAGATAGGGAGCTGGTTCATAT
GATCAACTGGGCAAAGAGAGTGCCAGGCTTTGGGGACTTGAATCTCCATGATCAGGTCCACCTTCTCGAG
TGTGCCTGGCTGGAGATTCTGATGATTGGTCTCGTCTGGCGCTCCATGGAACACCCGGGGAAGCTCCTGT
TTGCTCCTAACTTGCTCCTGGACAGGAATCAAGGTAAATGTGTGGAAGGCATGGTGGAGATCTTTGACAT
GTTGCTTGCTACGTCAAGTCGGTTCCGCATGATGAACCTGCAGGGTGAAGAGTTTGTGTGCCTCAAATCC
ATCATTTTGCTTAATTCCGGAGTGTACACGTTTCTGTCCAGCACCTTGAAGTCTCTGGAAGAGAAGGACC
ACATCCACCGTGTCCTGGACAAGATCACAGACACTTTGATCCACCTGATGGCCAAAGCTGGCCTGACTCT
GCAGCAGCAGCATCGCCGCCTAGCTCAGCTCCTTCTCATTCTTTCCCATATCCGGCATATGAGTAACAAA
CGCATGGAGCATCTCTACAACATG
