>Addgene plasmid #62805 | pBabe-ER-E2F2-dRb | addgene partial sequence | sequence record 107903 | pBABE3 5'-ACCCTAACTGACACACATTCC-3'
GTAGACTTCGATGGGCCCTTGGGTGCTCTTGAGATATATCTGCAGGTTGTCCTCAGTCCTGTCGGGCACT
TCCAGTCTCGTCTGCGGAGGGGCCTTGACGGCAATCACTGTCTGCTCCTTAAAGTTGCCAACAGCACGGA
TATCCTGGTAAGTCACATAGGCCAGCCTCTTGTTGGCCTTGTCCTCAGTCAGGTGCTTGAAGCTCAGAGA
GCAGCTCTGGATGAGCTGGTCCAAGGCCTGCTCCGTGTTCATCAGCTCCTTCAGCTCCTGCCCCAGCTGT
TGCTGCTTCCCAGGTCTGGTGGGGTCTTCAAACATTCCCCTGCCTACCCACTGGATGTTGTTCTTGGCCT
TCTTGCGGATGAGCTGGATGCCTTCCAGCACGTTGGTGATGTCATAGATGCGCCGCTTCTGCACGTCCAG
CACCTCAGCGGCCCAGTTCAGGTCCAGGACCCCATCCTCTGACTCGCTCAGGAGGTAAATGAACTTCTTG
GTGAGCAGCCCCAGCGAAGTGTCATACCGAGTCTTCTCCCCGGGGGATTTGGGGGTTTTGGGGCTGGGGA
GGCCATCCACTCTGATGCACTTCCCCTTGGGGGTTGGGAACTCAGGGACGACGGGCCTCCCAATCCCCTC
CAGATCCAGCTTCCTTTTGGCCGGCAGCCGGCCTGCCGGCAGGCATCGCACAACTTGGCCCTCGGGTCCG
TGGGGAGTGGCGTCGAGGCAGGTGCCTGGCGCCGCTGCGGGAGGCGCCGTCTGCGGGTACAGCGGTGTGT
AGTAGGTAGCAGTAGCTGGGCAGAGCTGGGGGCTGCTGAGGCCGGATGGCCACAGCTCTGTGGGGCTCAT
CGCGGGCACCACCTTCGG
